Addgene plasmid #209013: pETmsGFPSyt1(80 JuxtaK-142)
Purpose: Recombinant protein expression of truncated syt1 construct with Juxta K mutations and tagged with GFP
Depositing lab: Edwin Chapman. Depositing organization: University of Wisconsin, Madison. Publication: The juxtamembrane linker of synaptotagmin 1 regulates Ca(2+) binding via liquid-liquid phase separation. Mehta N, Mondal S, Watson ET, Cui Q, Chapman ER. Nat Commun. 2024 Jan 4;15(1):262. doi: 10.1038/s41467-023-44414-5. PubMed 38177243.
Backbone
  Vector backbone: pET-28 a (+)
  Vector type: Bacterial Expression
Growth in bacteria
  Bacterial resistance: Kanamycin, 50 μg/mL
  Growth temperature: 37°C
  Growth strain: DH5alpha
  Copy number: High Copy
Gene/Insert
  Gene/Insert name: syt1
  Species: R. norvegicus (rat)
  Mutation: aa 80-142 only, Juxta K mutant (80KKCLFKKKNKKKGKEK95->NQCLFQSTNNTQGSEN)
  Entrez Gene: Syt1 (a.k.a. P65)
  Tag / fusion protein: 6xHis-msfGFP (N terminal on insert)
  Cloning method: Unknown
Terms and licenses: Academic/Nonprofit Terms; Industry Terms: Not Available to Industry
Depositor comments: Juxta K mutant neutralizing the juxtamembrane lysine residues. Please visit https://doi.org/10.1101/2023.08.11.551903 for bioRxiv preprint.
How to cite: pETmsGFPSyt1(80 JuxtaK-142) was a gift from Edwin Chapman (Addgene plasmid # 209013 ; http://n2t.net/addgene:209013 ; RRID:Addgene_209013)
