[The description below was written by a language model from this plasmid's Addgene catalogue record and pLannotate feature annotations shown in this document.]
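Description:
pETmsGFPSyt1(80 JuxtaK-142) is a bacterial expression plasmid of about 6.2 kb built on the pET-28a(+) backbone, designed to produce a GFP-tagged fragment of rat synaptotagmin 1 (Syt1) as a recombinant protein in E. coli. It is propagated through a ColE1/pBR322-type origin accompanied by the bom and rop elements, carries an f1 phage origin, and is selected with kanamycin through the aph(3')-Ia resistance gene. The catalogue lists it as high copy, although the annotated rop gene is normally associated with copy-number restraint. Short tetracycline-resistance fragments in the annotation are non-functional backbone remnants.

Expression is driven by a T7 promoter followed immediately by a lac operator and the T7 gene 10 ribosome binding site, with a plasmid-encoded lacI repressor. Transcription therefore requires a host supplying T7 RNA polymerase and is induced with IPTG, and it ends at the T7 terminator. The open reading frame begins with an N-terminal His tag and a thrombin cleavage site, continues into a monomeric superfolder GFP (annotated as msGFP2), and ends with Syt1 residues 80–142, the juxtamembrane linker region. This fragment carries the "Juxta K" mutations, in which the cluster of lysines across residues 80–95 is replaced by neutral residues to remove the positive charge. A downstream His-tag sequence from the vector is also annotated, but the record does not show whether it is translated.

The construct allows affinity purification of a fluorescent, charge-neutralised linker fragment. Going by the associated publication's title, it serves for comparison with the wild-type linker in studies of how this region undergoes liquid-liquid phase separation and regulates Ca2+ binding.
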