Features (pLannotate 1.2.2; 22 found; start..end, strand, type, name):
      1..429     +  rep_origin     f1 ori (sequence partly withheld): f1 bacteriophage origin of replication; arrow indicates direction of (+) strand synthesis
    482..539     +  promoter       AmpR promoter (fragment): bla
    548..1363    -  CDS            KanR: aminoglycoside phosphotransferase; aph(3')-Ia; confers resistance to kanamycin in bacteria or G418 (Geneticin®) in eukaryotes
   1485..2073    +  rep_origin     ori: high-copy-number ColE1/pMB1/pBR322/pUC origin of replication
   2259..2398    -  misc_feature   bom: basis of mobility region from pBR322
   2500..2691    -  CDS            rop: Rop protein, which maintains plasmids at low copy number; rop
   2708..3088    +  CDS            YPB1_ECOLX: Protein predicted: Swiss-Prot protein existence level 4. From Escherichia coli.
   3160..3451    -  CDS            TcR (fragment): tetracycline efflux protein; tet; confers resistance to tetracycline
   3466..3487    -  protein_bind   CAP binding site: CAP binding activates transcription in the presence of cAMP. E. coli catabolite activator protein
   3500..4582    -  CDS            lacI: lac repressor; lacI; The lac repressor binds to the lac operator to inhibit transcription in E. coli. This inhibition can be relieved by adding lactose or isopropyl-β-D-thiogalactopyranoside (IPTG).
   4583..4660    -  promoter       lacI promoter: lacI
   4668..4947    -  CDS            TcR (fragment): tetracycline efflux protein; tet; confers resistance to tetracycline
   4969..4987    +  promoter       T7 promoter: promoter for bacteriophage T7 RNA polymerase
   4988..5012    +  protein_bind   lac operator: The lac repressor binds to the lac operator to inhibit transcription in E. coli. This inhibition can be relieved by adding lactose or isopropyl-β-D-thiogalactopyranoside (IPTG). lac repressor encoded by lacI
   5027..5049    +  RBS            RBS: efficient ribosome binding site from bacteriophage T7 gene 10 (Olins and Rangwala, 1989)
   5069..5085    +  CDS            capTEV™ (fragment): composite tag for in vivo biotinylation, TEV protease cleavage, and 6xHis tagging
   5096..5113    +  CDS            thrombin site: thrombin recognition and cleavage site
   5120..5809    +  CDS            msGFP2: photostable monomeric superfolder GFP (Valbuena et al., 2020)
   5828..6028    +  CDS            Syt1 (fragment): SYT1_MOUSE - Experimental evidence at protein level: Swiss-Prot protein existence level 1. Calcium sensor that participates in triggering neurotransmitter release at the synapse (PubMed:11242035). May have a regulatory role in the membrane interactions during trafficking of synaptic vesicles at the active zone of the synapse (PubMed:7961887). It binds acidic phospholipids with a specificity that requires the presence of both an acidic head group and a diacyl backbone. A Ca(2+)- dependent interaction between synaptotagmin and putative receptors for activated protein kinase C has also been repor
   6075..6092    +  CDS            9xHis (fragment): 9xHis affinity tag
   6102..6151    +  CDS            SET1 (fragment): solubility-enhancement tag derived from T7 phage gene 10B
   6159..6206    +  terminator     T7 terminator: transcription terminator for bacteriophage T7 RNA polymerase
>Addgene plasmid #209013 | pETmsGFPSyt1(80 JuxtaK-142) | addgene full sequence | sequence record 413987 | Addgene NGS Result
[124 nt withheld, positions 1-124]
C
[91 nt withheld, positions 126-216]
A
[49 nt withheld, positions 218-266]
CCTTTGACGTTGGAGTCCACGTTCTTT
[37 nt withheld, positions 294-330]
ACCCTATCTCGGTCTATTCTTTTGATTTATAAGGGATTTTGCCGATTTCGGCCTATTGGTTAAAAAATGA
GCTGATTTAACAAAAATTTAACGCGAATTTTAACAAAATATTAACGCTTACAATTTAGGTGGCACTTTTC
GGGGAAATGTGCGCGGAACCCCTATTTGTTTATTTTTCTAAATACATTCAAATATGTATCCGCTCATGAA
TTAATTCTTAGAAAAACTCATCGAGCATCAAATGAAACTGCAATTTATTCATATCAGGATTATCAATACC
ATATTTTTGAAAAAGCCGTTTCTGTAATGAAGGAGAAAACTCACCGAGGCAGTTCCATAGGATGGCAAGA
TCCTGGTATCGGTCTGCGATTCCGACTCGTCCAACATCAATACAACCTATTAATTTCCCCTCGTCAAAAA
TAAGGTTATCAAGTGAGAAATCACCATGAGTGACGACTGAATCCGGTGAGAATGGCAAAAGTTTATGCAT
TTCTTTCCAGACTTGTTCAACAGGCCAGCCATTACGCTCGTCATCAAAATCACTCGCATCAACCAAACCG
TTATTCATTCGTGATTGCGCCTGAGCGAGACGAAATACGCGATCGCTGTTAAAAGGACAATTACAAACAG
GAATCGAATGCAACCGGCGCAGGAACACTGCCAGCGCATCAACAATATTTTCACCTGAATCAGGATATTC
TTCTAATACCTGGAATGCTGTTTTCCCGGGGATCGCAGTGGTGAGTAACCATGCATCATCAGGAGTACGG
ATAAAATGCTTGATGGTCGGAAGAGGCATAAATTCCGTCAGCCAGTTTAGTCTGACCATCTCATCTGTAA
CATCATTGGCAACGCTACCTTTGCCATGTTTCAGAAACAACTCTGGCGCATCGGGCTTCCCATACAATCG
ATAGATTGTCGCACCTGATTGCCCGACATTATCGCGAGCCCATTTATACCCATATAAATCAGCATCCATG
TTGGAATTTAATCGCGGCCTAGAGCAAGACGTTTCCCGTTGAATATGGCTCATAACACCCCTTGTATTAC
TGTTTATGTAAGCAGACAGTTTTATTGTTCATGACCAAAATCCCTTAACGTGAGTTTTCGTTCCACTGAG
CGTCAGACCCCGTAGAAAAGATCAAAGGATCTTCTTGAGATCCTTTTTTTCTGCGCGTAATCTGCTGCTT
GCAAACAAAAAAACCACCGCTACCAGCGGTGGTTTGTTTGCCGGATCAAGAGCTACCAACTCTTTTTCCG
AAGGTAACTGGCTTCAGCAGAGCGCAGATACCAAATACTGTCCTTCTAGTGTAGCCGTAGTTAGGCCACC
ACTTCAAGAACTCTGTAGCACCGCCTACATACCTCGCTCTGCTAATCCTGTTACCAGTGGCTGCTGCCAG
TGGCGATAAGTCGTGTCTTACCGGGTTGGACTCAAGACGATAGTTACCGGATAAGGCGCAGCGGTCGGGC
TGAACGGGGGGTTCGTGCACACAGCCCAGCTTGGAGCGAACGACCTACACCGAACTGAGATACCTACAGC
GTGAGCTATGAGAAAGCGCCACGCTTCCCGAAGGGAGAAAGGCGGACAGGTATCCGGTAAGCGGCAGGGT
CGGAACAGGAGAGCGCACGAGGGAGCTTCCAGGGGGAAACGCCTGGTATCTTTATAGTCCTGTCGGGTTT
CGCCACCTCTGACTTGAGCGTCGATTTTTGTGATGCTCGTCAGGGGGGCGGAGCCTATGGAAAAACGCCA
GCAACGCGGCCTTTTTACGGTTCCTGGCCTTTTGCTGGCCTTTTGCTCACATGTTCTTTCCTGCGTTATC
CCCTGATTCTGTGGATAACCGTATTACCGCCTTTGAGTGAGCTGATACCGCTCGCCGCAGCCGAACGACC
GAGCGCAGCGAGTCAGTGAGCGAGGAAGCGGAAGAGCGCCTGATGCGGTATTTTCTCCTTACGCATCTGT
GCGGTATTTCACACCGCAATGGTGCACTCTCAGTACAATCTGCTCTGATGCCGCATAGTTAAGCCAGTAT
ACACTCCGCTATCGCTACGTGACTGGGTCATGGCTGCGCCCCGACACCCGCCAACACCCGCTGACGCGCC
CTGACGGGCTTGTCTGCTCCCGGCATCCGCTTACAGACAAGCTGTGACCGTCTCCGGGAGCTGCATGTGT
CAGAGGTTTTCACCGTCATCACCGAAACGCGCGAGGCAGCTGCGGTAAAGCTCATCAGCGTGGTCGTGAA
GCGATTCACAGATGTCTGCCTGTTCATCCGCGTCCAGCTCGTTGAGTTTCTCCAGAAGCGTTAATGTCTG
GCTTCTGATAAAGCGGGCCATGTTAAGGGCGGTTTTTTCCTGTTTGGTCACTGATGCCTCCGTGTAAGGG
GGATTTCTGTTCATGGGGGTAATGATACCGATGAAACGAGAGAGGATGCTCACGATACGGGTTACTGATG
ATGAACATGCCCGGTTACTGGAACGTTGTGAGGGTAAACAACTGGCGGTATGGATGCGGCGGGACCAGAG
AAAAATCACTCAGGGTCAATGCCAGCGCTTCGTTAATACAGATGTAGGTGTTCCACAGGGTAGCCAGCAG
CATCCTGCGATGCAGATCCGGAACATAATGGTGCAGGGCGCTGACTTCCGCGTTTCCAGACTTTACGAAA
CACGGAAACCGAAGACCATTCATGTTGTTGCTCAGGTCGCAGACGTTTTGCAGCAGCAGTCGCTTCACGT
TCGCTCGCGTATCGGTGATTCATTCTGCTAACCAGTAAGGCAACCCCGCCAGCCTAGCCGGGTCCTCAAC
GACAGGAGCACGATCATGCGCACCCGTGGGGCCGCCATGCCGGCGATAATGGCCTGCTTCTCGCCGAAAC
GTTTGGTGGCGGGACCAGTGACGAAGGCTTGAGCGAGGGCGTGCAAGATTCCGAATACCGCAAGCGACAG
GCCGATCATCGTCGCGCTCCAGCGAAAGCGGTCCTCGCCGAAAATGACCCAGAGCGCTGCCGGCACCTGT
CCTACGAGTTGCATGATAAAGAAGACAGTCATAAGTGCGGCGACGATAGTCATGCCCCGCGCCCACCGGA
AGGAGCTGACTGGGTTGAAGGCTCTCAAGGGCATCGGTCGAGATCCCGGTGCCTAATGAGTGAGCTAACT
TACATTAATTGCGTTGCGCTCACTGCCCGCTTTCCAGTCGGGAAACCTGTCGTGCCAGCTGCATTAATGA
ATCGGCCAACGCGCGGGGAGAGGCGGTTTGCGTATTGGGCGCCAGGGTGGTTTTTCTTTTCACCAGTGAG
ACGGGCAACAGCTGATTGCCCTTCACCGCCTGGCCCTGAGAGAGTTGCAGCAAGCGGTCCACGCTGGTTT
GCCCCAGCAGGCGAAAATCCTGTTTGATGGTGGTTAACGGCGGGATATAACATGAGCTGTCTTCGGTATC
GTCGTATCCCACTACCGAGATATCCGCACCAACGCGCAGCCCGGACTCGGTAATGGCGCGCATTGCGCCC
AGCGCCATCTGATCGTTGGCAACCAGCATCGCAGTGGGAACGATGCCCTCATTCAGCATTTGCATGGTTT
GTTGAAAACCGGACATGGCACTCCAGTCGCCTTCCCGTTCCGCTATCGGCTGAATTTGATTGCGAGTGAG
ATATTTATGCCAGCCAGCCAGACGCAGACGCGCCGAGACAGAACTTAATGGGCCCGCTAACAGCGCGATT
TGCTGGTGACCCAATGCGACCAGATGCTCCACGCCCAGTCGCGTACCGTCTTCATGGGAGAAAATAATAC
TGTTGATGGGTGTCTGGTCAGAGACATCAAGAAATAACGCCGGAACATTAGTGCAGGCAGCTTCCACAGC
AATGGCATCCTGGTCATCCAGCGGATAGTTAATGATCAGCCCACTGACGCGTTGCGCGAGAAGATTGTGC
ACCGCCGCTTTACAGGCTTCGACGCCGCTTCGTTCTACCATCGACACCACCACGCTGGCACCCAGTTGAT
CGGCGCGAGATTTAATCGCCGCGACAATTTGCGACGGCGCGTGCAGGGCCAGACTGGAGGTGGCAACGCC
AATCAGCAACGACTGTTTGCCCGCCAGTTGTTGTGCCACGCGGTTGGGAATGTAATTCAGCTCCGCCATC
GCCGCTTCCACTTTTTCCCGCGTTTTCGCAGAAACGTGGCTGGCCTGGTTCACCACGCGGGAAACGGTCT
GATAAGAGACACCGGCATACTCTGCGACATCGTATAACGTTACTGGTTTCACATTCACCACCCTGAATTG
ACTCTCTTCCGGGCGCTATCATGCCATACCGCGAAAGGTTTTGCGCCATTCGATGGTGTCCGGGATCTCG
ACGCTCTCCCTTATGCGACTCCTGCATTAGGAAGCAGCCCAGTAGTAGGTTGAGGCCGTTGAGCACCGCC
GCCGCAAGGAATGGTGCATGCAAGGAGATGGCGCCCAACAGTCCCCCGGCCACGGGGCCTGCCACCATAC
CCACGCCGAAACAAGCGCTCATGAGCCCGAAGTGGCGAGCCCGATCTTCCCCATCGGTGATGTCGGCGAT
ATAGGCGCCAGCAACCGCACCTGTGGCGCCGGTGATGCCGGCCACGATGCGTCCGGCGTAGAGGATCGAG
ATCTCGATCCCGCGAAATTAATACGACTCACTATAGGGGAATTGTGAGCGGATAACAATTCCCCTCTAGA
AATAATTTTGTTTAACTTTAAGAAGGAGATATACATATGGGCAGCAGCCATCATCATCATCATCACGGCA
GCGGCCTGGTGCCGCGCGGCAGCGCTAGCATGGATAGCACTGAGAGCCTGTTCACCGGGGTGGTGCCCAT
CCTGGTCGAGCTGGACGGCGACGTAAACGGCCACAAGTTCAGCGTGCGCGGCGAGGGCGAGGGCGATGCC
ACCAACGGCAAGCTGACCCTGAAGTTCATCTGCACCACCGGCAAGCTGCCCGTGCCCTGGCCCACCCTCG
TGACCACCCTGACCTACGGCGTGCAGTGCTTCAGCCGCTACCCCGACCACATGAAGCAGCACGACTTCTT
CAAGTCCGCCATGCCCGAAGGCTACGTCCAGGAGCGCACCATCACCTTCAAGGACGACGGCACCTACAAG
ACCCGCGCCGAGGTGAAGTTCGAGGGCGACACCCTGGTGAACCGCATCGAGCTGAAGGGCATCGACTTCA
AGGAGGACGGCAACATCCTGGGGCACAAGCTGGAGTACAACTTCAACAGCCACAACGTCTATATCACCGC
CGACAAGCAGAAGAACGGCATCAAGGCCAACTTCAAGATCCGCCACAACGTGGAGGACGGCAGCGTGCAG
CTCGCCGACCACTACCAGCAGAACACCCCCATCGGCGACGGCCCCGTGCTGCTGCCCGACAACCACTACC
TGAGCACCCAGTCCAAGCTGAGCAAAGACCCCAACGAGAAGCGCGATCACATGGTCCTGCTGGAGTTCGT
GACCGCCGCCGGGATCACTCACGGAGGTTCTTCAAACCAATGTTTGTTCCAATCGACCAACAACACTCAG
GGGTCGGAAAACGGAGGAAACAACGCCATTAACATGCAAGACGTGAACGACTTAGGGTCGACCATGACTG
ATCAGGCCCTTAATGATGACGATGCTGAAACCGGACTGACTGATGGAGAAGAAAACGAAGAGCCCACTGA
AGAGGAGAAACTGTAAAAGCTTAGGTATTTATTCGGCGCAAAGTGCGTCGGGTGATGCTGCCAACTTAGT
CGAGCACCACCACCACCACCACTGAGATCCGGCTGCTAACAAAGCCCGAAAGGAAGCTGAGTTGGCTGCT
GCCACCGCTGAGCAATAACTAGCATAACCCCTTGGGGCCTCTAAACGGGTCTTGAGGGGTTTTTTGCTGA
AAGGAGGAACTATATCCGGATTGGCGAATGGG
